Addgene plasmid #236964: MBP-HaloTag Fusion Vector
Purpose: Express MBP- HaloTag(R) Fusion Protein in Mammalian Cells under a CMV promoter
Depositing lab: Promega Corporation.
Backbone
  Vector backbone: pFC221K HaloTag(R) CMV-Blast BiBRET Vector
  Vector type: Mammalian Expression
  Selectable markers: Blasticidin
Growth in bacteria
  Bacterial resistance: Kanamycin, 50 μg/mL
  Growth temperature: 37°C
  Growth strain: DH5alpha
  Copy number: High Copy
Gene/Insert
  Gene/Insert name: MBP
  Species: H. sapiens (human)
  Mutation: None
  Entrez Gene: MBP
  Promoter: CMV
  Tag / fusion protein: HaloTag (R) (C terminal on backbone)
  Cloning method: Other
Terms and licenses: Academic/Nonprofit Terms; Industry Terms
How to cite: MBP-HaloTag Fusion Vector was a gift from Promega Corporation (Addgene plasmid # 236964 ; http://n2t.net/addgene:236964 ; RRID:Addgene_236964)
