[The description below was written by a language model from this plasmid's Addgene catalogue record and pLannotate feature annotations shown in this document.]
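Description:
MBP-HaloTag Fusion Vector is a 5.7 kb mammalian expression plasmid built on the pFC221K HaloTag CMV-Blast BiBRET backbone. It is maintained in E. coli at high copy through a ColE1/pUC-type origin. Bacterial selection is with kanamycin, conferred by a neo/nptII aminoglycoside phosphotransferase gene driven by the synthetic bacterial EM7 promoter. A single loxP site lies just upstream of this cassette; the record does not state its purpose. For selection in mammalian cells, a separate cassette places the blasticidin S deaminase gene (BSD) under the SV40 enhancer/early promoter, terminated by a synthetic polyadenylation signal.

The payload is myelin basic protein, here meaning the human MBP gene product that is a major component of CNS myelin, not the bacterial maltose-binding protein often abbreviated the same way. The automated annotation matched the roughly 510 bp coding sequence to the chimpanzee orthologue, whereas the catalogue lists the insert as human with no mutations. Transcription is driven by the human CMV immediate-early enhancer and promoter, followed by a chimeric β-globin/immunoglobulin intron that typically improves expression. A T7 promoter immediately upstream of the coding sequence would also permit in vitro transcription. MBP is joined at its C terminus, through a linker containing a TEV protease cleavage site, to HaloTag, a modified bacterial dehalogenase that bonds covalently to chloroalkane ligands. An SV40 polyadenylation signal follows the fusion.

The stated purpose is expression of the MBP-HaloTag fusion in mammalian cells. HaloTag generally allows fluorescent labelling, capture on ligand-bearing resin, or use as an energy-transfer acceptor, as the BiBRET backbone name suggests, and the TEV site could release MBP from the tag. The record itself does not specify a particular assay.
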