Features (pLannotate 1.2.2; 19 found; start..end, strand, type, name):
     61..182     -  polyA_signal   SV40 poly(A) signal: SV40 polyadenylation signal
    205..273     -  CDS            large T antigen (fragment): large T antigen from SV40 (simian virus 40)
    297..330     +  protein_bind   loxP: Cre-mediated recombination occurs in the 8-bp core sequence (GCATACAT). Cre recombinase
    340..387     +  promoter       EM7 promoter: synthetic bacterial promoter&nbsp
    419..1210    +  CDS            neo: KKA2_KLEPN - Also known as kan, nptII. Experimental evidence at protein level: Swiss-Prot protein existence level 1. Resistance to kanamycin, neomycin, paromomycin, ribostamycin, butirosin and gentamicin B. From Klebsiella pneumoniae.
   1371..1959    -  rep_origin     ori: high-copy-number ColE1/pMB1/pBR322/pUC origin of replication
   2085..2133    -  polyA_signal   poly(A) signal: synthetic polyadenylation signal
   2157..2555    -  CDS            BSD: blasticidin S deaminase; Aspergillus terreus BSD; confers resistance to blasticidin
   2586..2943    -  promoter       SV40 promoter: SV40 enhancer and early promoter
   3022..3103    -  polyA_signal   SV40 poly(A) signal: SV40 polyadenylation signal
   3126..3209    -  CDS            large T antigen (fragment): large T antigen from SV40 (simian virus 40)
   3274..3639    +  enhancer       CMV enhancer: human cytomegalovirus immediate early enhancer
   3641..3840    +  promoter       CMV promoter: human cytomegalovirus (CMV) immediate early promoter
   3979..4111    +  intron         chimeric intron: chimera between introns from human β-globin and immunoglobulin heavy chain genes
   4155..4173    +  promoter       T7 promoter: promoter for bacteriophage T7 RNA polymerase
   4190..4699    +  CDS            MBP: MBP_PANTR - Experimental evidence at protein level: Swiss-Prot protein existence level 1. Is, with PLP, the most abundant protein component of the myelin membrane in the CNS. Has a role in both the formation and stabilization of this compact multilayer arrangement of bilayers. Each splice variant and charge isomer may have a specialized function in the assembly of an optimized, biochemically functional myelin membrane (By similarity). From Pan troglodytes (Chimpanzee).
   4721..4741    +  CDS            TEV site: tobacco etch virus (TEV) protease recognition and cleavage site
   4757..5640    +  CDS            HaloTag® (fragment): modified bacterial dehalogenase that forms covalent bonds with chloroalkane derivatives
   5651..12      +  misc_feature   MCS (fragment) (across the origin): pUC18/19 multiple cloning site
>Addgene plasmid #236964 | MBP-HaloTag Fusion Vector | addgene full sequence | sequence record 473337 | Addgene NGS Result
GGCATGCAAGCTGATTTGGCTGCTGCCACCGCTGAGCAAGGCCGCTTCGAGCAGACATGATAAGATACAT
TGATGAGTTTGGACAAACCACAACTAGAATGCAGTGAAAAAAATGCTTTATTTGTGAAATTTGTGATGCT
ATTGCTTTATTTGTAACCATTATAAGCTGCAATAAACAAGTTAACAACAACAATTGCATTCATTTTATGT
TTCAGGTTCAGGGGGAGATGTGGGAGGTTTTTTTAAGCAAGTAAAACCTCTACAAATGTGGTAAAATCTT
AATTAAGAATTCTAATATAACTTCGTATAGCATACATTATACGAAGTTATGGATCCACTGTTGACAATTA
ATCATCGGCATAGTATATCGGCATAGTATAATACGACAAGGTGAGGAACTAAACCCAGGAGGCAGATCAT
GATTGAACAAGATGGATTGCACGCAGGTTCTCCGGCCGCTTGGGTGGAGAGGCTATTCGGCTATGACTGG
GCACAACAGACAATCGGCTGCTCTGATGCCGCCGTGTTCCGGCTGTCAGCGCAGGGGCGCCCGGTTCTTT
TTGTCAAGACCGACCTGTCCGGTGCCCTGAATGAACTGCAGGACGAGGCAGCGCGGCTATCGTGGCTGGC
CACGACGGGCGTTCCTTGCGCAGCTGTGCTCGACGTTGTCACTGAAGCGGGAAGGGACTGGCTGCTATTG
GGCGAAGTGCCGGGGCAGGATCTCCTGTCATCTCACCTTGCTCCTGCCGAGAAAGTATCCATCATGGCTG
ATGCAATGCGGCGGCTGCATACGCTTGATCCGGCTACCTGCCCATTCGACCACCAAGCGAAACATCGCAT
CGAGCGAGCACGTACTCGGATGGAAGCCGGTCTTGTCGATCAGGATGATCTGGACGAAGAGCATCAGGGG
CTCGCGCCAGCCGAACTGTTCGCCAGGCTCAAGGCGCGCATGCCCGACGGCGAGGATCTCGTCGTGACCC
ATGGCGATGCCTGCTTGCCGAATATCATGGTGGAAAATGGCCGCTTTTCTGGATTCATCGACTGTGGCCG
GCTGGGTGTGGCGGACCGCTATCAGGACATAGCGTTGGCTACCCGTGATATTGCTGAAGAGCTTGGCGGC
GAATGGGCTGACCGCTTCCTCGTGCTTTACGGTATCGCCGCTCCCGATTCGCAGCGCATCGCCTTCTATC
GCCTTCTTGACGAGTTCTTCTGATTCGAAATGACCGACCAAGCGACGCCCAACCGGTATCAGCTCACTCA
AAGGCGGTAATACGGTTATCCACAGAATCAGGGGATAACGCAGGAAAGAACATGTGAGCAAAAGGCCAGC
AAAAGGCCAGGAACCGTAAAAAGGCCGCGTTGCTGGCGTTTTTCCATAGGCTCCGCCCCCCTGACGAGCA
TCACAAAAATCGACGCTCAAGTCAGAGGTGGCGAAACCCGACAGGACTATAAAGATACCAGGCGTTTCCC
CCTGGAAGCTCCCTCGTGCGCTCTCCTGTTCCGACCCTGCCGCTTACCGGATACCTGTCCGCCTTTCTCC
CTTCGGGAAGCGTGGCGCTTTCTCATAGCTCACGCTGTAGGTATCTCAGTTCGGTGTAGGTCGTTCGCTC
CAAGCTGGGCTGTGTGCACGAACCCCCCGTTCAGCCCGACCGCTGCGCCTTATCCGGTAACTATCGTCTT
GAGTCCAACCCGGTAAGACACGACTTATCGCCACTGGCAGCAGCCACTGGTAACAGGATTAGCAGAGCGA
GGTATGTAGGCGGTGCTACAGAGTTCTTGAAGTGGTGGCCTAACTACGGCTACACTAGAAGGACAGTATT
TGGTATCTGCGCTCTGCTGAAGCCAGTTACCTTCGGAAAAAGAGTTGGTAGCTCTTGATCCGGCAAACAA
ACCACCGCTGGTAGCGGTGGTTTTTTTGTTTGCAAGCAGCAGATTACGCGCAGAAAAAAAGGATTTCAAG
AAGATCCTTTGATCTTTTCTACGGGGTCTGACGCTCAGTGGAACGAAAACTCACGTTAAGGGATTTTGGT
CATGAGATTATCAAAAAGGATCTTCACCTAGATCCTTTTATAGTCCGGAATCGTCACACAAAAAACCAAC
ACACAGATGTAATGAAAATAAAGATATTTTATTGCGGCCATCGTGATGGCTAGAGTTTAGCCCTCCCACA
CATAACCAGAGGGCAGCAATTCACGAATCCCAACTGCCGTCGGCTGTCCATCACTGTCCTTCACTATGGC
TTTGATCCCAGGATGCAGATCGAGAAGCACCTGTCGGCACCGTCCGCAGGGGCTCAAGATGCCCCTGTTC
TCATTTCCGATCGCGACGATACAAGTCAGGTTGCCAGCTGCCGCAGCAGCAGCAGTGCCCAGCACCACGA
GTTCTGCACAAGGTCCCCCAGTAAAATGATATACATTGACACCAGTGAAGATGCGGCCGTCGCTAGAGAG
AGCTGCGCTGGCGACGCTGTAGTCTTCAGAGATGGGGATGCTGTTGATTGTAGCCGTTGCTCTTTCAATG
AGGGTGGATTCTTCTTGAGACAAAGGCTTGGCCATGGTGGCGCTAGTGTCAGAAGAATCGAGCTTTTTGC
AAAAGCCTAGGCCTCCAAAAAAGCCTCCTCACTACTTCTGGAATAGCTCAGAGGCCGAGGCGGCCTCGGC
CTCTGCATAAATAAAAAAAATTAGTCAGCCATGGGGCGGAGAATGGGCGGAACTGGGCGGAGTTAGGGGC
GGGATGGGCGGAGTTAGGGGCGGGACTATGGTTGCTGACTAATTGAGATGCATGCTTTGCATACTTCTGC
CTGCTGGGGAGCCTGGGGACTTTCCACACCTGGTTGCTGACTAATTGAGATGCATGCTTTGCATACTTCT
GCCTGCTGGGGAGCCTGGGGACTTTCCACACCCTAACTGACACACATTCCACAGCTGGTTCTTTCCGCCT
CAGAAGGTACCTAACCAAGTTCCTCTTTCAGAGGTTATTTCAGGCCATGGTGCTGCGCAAGACGCGTTAA
TTAAGACGTCGGCAGTGAAAAAAATGCTTTATTTGTGAAATTTGTGATGCTATTGCTTTATTTGTAACCA
TTATAAGCTGCAATAAACAAGTTAACAACAACAATTGCATTCATTTTATGTTTCAGGTTCAGGGGGAGGT
GTGGGAGGTTTTTTAAAGCAAGTAAAACCTCTACAAATGTGGTATGGCTGATTATGATCCGCGGCCGCAA
TACGTCGACGTTATCAGCTGACTTCGTACGAGAGCCTAGGATTATGGCGCGCCACTAGTTATTAATAGTA
ATCAATTACGGGGTCATTAGTTCATAGCCCATATATGGAGTTCCGCGTTACATAACTTACGGTAAATGGC
CCGCCTGGCTGACCGCCCAACGACCCCCGCCCATTGACGTCAATAATGACGTATGTTCCCATAGTAACGC
CAATAGGGACTTTCCATTGACGTCAATGGGTGGAGTATTTACGGTAAACTGCCCACTTGGCAGTACATCA
AGTGTATCATATGCCAAGTCCGCCCCCTATTGACGTCAATGACGGTAAATGGCCCGCCTGGCATTATGCC
CAGTACATGACCTTACGGGACTTTCCTACTTGGCAGTACATCTACGTATTAGTCATCGCTATTACCATGG
TGATGCGGTTTTGGCAGTACACCAATGGGCGTGGATAGCGGTTTGACTCACGGGGATTTCCAAGTCTCCA
CCCCATTGACGTCAATGGGAGTTTGTTTTGGCACCAAAATCAACGGGACTTTCCAAAATGTCGTAATAAC
CCCGCCCCGTTGACGCAAATGGGCGGTAGGCGTGTACGGTGGGAGGTCTATATAAGCAGAGCTGGTTTAG
TGAACCGTCAGATCACTAGAAGCTTTATTGCGGTAGTTTATCACAGTTAAATTGCTAACGCAGTCAGTGC
TTCTGACACAACAGTCTCGAACTTAAGCTGCAGAAGTTGGTCGTGAGGCACTGGGCAGGTAAGTATCAAG
GTTACAAGACAGGTTTAAGGAGACCAATAGAAACTGGGCTTGTCGAGACAGAGAAGACTCTTGCGTTTCT
GATAGGCACCTATTGGTCTTACTGACATCCACTTTGCCTTTCTCTCCACAGGTGTCCACTCCCAGTTCAA
TTACAGCTCTTAAGGCTAGAGTATTAATACGACTCACTATAGGGCTAGCGATCGCCATGGCGTCACAGAA
GAGACCCTCCCAGAGGCACGGATCCAAGTACCTGGCCACAGCAAGTACCATGGACCATGCCAGGCATGGC
TTCCTCCCAAGGCACAGAGACACGGGCATCCTTGACTCCATCGGGCGCTTCTTTGGCGGTGACAGGGGTG
CGCCCAAGCGGGGCTCTGGCAAGGACTCACACCACCCGGCAAGAACTGCTCACTACGGCTCCCTGCCCCA
GAAGTCACACGGCCGGACCCAAGATGAAAACCCCGTAGTCCACTTCTTCAAGAACATTGTGACGCCTCGC
ACACCACCCCCGTCGCAGGGAAAGGGGAGAGGACTGTCCCTGAGCAGATTTAGCTGGGGGGCCGAAGGCC
AGAGACCAGGATTTGGCTACGGAGGCAGAGCGTCCGACTATAAATCGGCTCACAAGGGATTCAAGGGAGT
CGATGCCCAGGGCACGCTTTCCAAAATTTTTAAGCTGGGAGGAAGAGATAGTCGCTCTGGATCACCCATG
GCTAGACGCGTTTCTCTCGAGCCAACCACTGAGGATCTGTACTTTCAGAGCGATAACGATGGATCCGAAA
TCGGTACTGGCTTTCCATTCGACCCCCATTATGTGGAAGTCCTGGGCGAGCGCATGCACTACGTCGATGT
TGGTCCGCGCGATGGCACCCCTGTGCTGTTCCTGCACGGTAACCCGACCTCCTCCTACGTGTGGCGCAAC
ATCATCCCGCATGTTGCACCGACCCATCGCTGCATTGCTCCAGACCTGATCGGTATGGGCAAATCCGACA
AACCAGACCTGGGTTATTTCTTCGACGACCACGTCCGCTTCATGGATGCCTTCATCGAAGCCCTGGGTCT
GGAAGAGGTCGTCCTGGTCATTCACGACTGGGGCTCCGCTCTGGGTTTCCACTGGGCCAAGCGCAATCCA
GAGCGCGTCAAAGGTATTGCATTTATGGAGTTCATCCGCCCTATCCCGACCTGGGACGAATGGCCAGAAT
TTGCCCGCGAGACCTTCCAGGCCTTCCGCACCACCGACGTCGGCCGCAAGCTGATCATCGATCAGAACGT
TTTTATCGAGGGTACGCTGCCGATGGGTGTCGTCCGCCCGCTGACTGAAGTCGAGATGGACCATTACCGC
GAGCCGTTCCTGAATCCTGTTGACCGCGAGCCACTGTGGCGCTTCCCAAACGAGCTGCCAATCGCCGGTG
AGCCAGCGAACATCGTCGCGCTGGTCGAAGAATACATGGACTGGCTGCACCAGTCCCCTGTCCCGAAGCT
GCTGTTCTGGGGCACCCCAGGCGTTCTGATCCCACCGGCCGAAGCCGCTCGCCTGGCCAAAAGCCTGCCT
AACTGCAAGGCTGTGGACATCGGCCCGGGTCTGAATCTGCTGCAAGAAGACAACCCGGACCTGATCGGCA
GCGAGATCGCGCGCTGGCTGTCTACTCTGGAGATTTCCGGTTAATAGAATTCTAGAGTCGACCTGCA
